Addgene plasmid #230420: AiP11590 - pAAV-hsA2-AiE0096m-minRho-SYFP2-WPRE3-BGHpA (Alias: CN1590)
Purpose: AiE0096m is an enhancer sequence, designed to drive AAV-mediated transgene expression in specific populations of brain cells
Depositing lab: Allen Institute for Brain Science & Jonathan Ting. Depositing organization: Allen Institute. Publication: A suite of enhancer AAVs and transgenic mouse lines for genetic access to cortical cell types. Ben-Simon Y, Hooper M, Narayan S, Daigle TL, Dwivedi D, Way SW, Oster A, Stafford DA, Mich JK, Taormina MJ, Martinez RA, Opitz-Araya X, Roth JR, Alexander JR, Allen S, Amster A, Arbuckle J, Ayala A, Baker PM, Bakken TE, Barcelli T, Barta S, Bendrick J, Bertagnolli D, Bielstein C, Bishwakarma P, Bowlus J, Boyer G, Brouner K, Casian B, Casper T, Chakka AB, Chakrabarty R, Chance RK, Chavan S, Clark M, Colbert K, Collman F, Daniel S, Departee M, DiValentin P, Donadio N, Dotson N, Egdorf T, Fliss T, Gabitto M, Garcia J, Gary A, Gasperini M, Gloe J, Goldy J, Gore BB, Graybuck L, Greisman N, Haeseleer F, Halterman C, Haradon Z, Hastings SD, Helback O, Ho W, Hockemeyer D, Huang C, Huff S, Hunker A, Johansen N, Jones D, Juneau Z, Kalmbach B, Kannan M, Khem S, Kussick E, Kutsal R, Larsen R, Lee C, Lee AY, Leibly M, Lenz GH, Li S, Liang E, Lusk N, Madigan Z, Malloy J, Malone J, McCue R, Melchor J, Mollenkopf T, Moosman S, Morin E, Newman D, Ng L, Ngo K, Omstead V, Otto S, Oyama A, Pena N, Pham T, Phillips E, Pom CA, Potekhina L, Ransford S, Ray PL, Rette D, Reynoldson C, Rimorin C, Rocha D, Ruiz A, Sanchez REA, Sawyer L, Sedeno-Cortes A, Sevigny JP, Shapovalova N, Shepard N, Shulga L, Sigler AR, Siverts L, Soliman S, Somasundaram S, Staats B, Stewart K, Szelenyi E, Tieu M, Trader C, Tran A, van Velthoven CTJ, Walker M, Wang Y, Weed N, Wirthlin M, Wood T, Wynalda B, Yao Z, Zhou T, Ariza J, Dee N, Reding M, Ronellenfitch K, Mufti S, Sunkin SM, Smith KA, Esposito L, Waters J, Thyagarajan B, Yao S, Lein ES, Zeng H, Levi BP, Ngai J, Ting JT, Tasic B. Cell. 2025 May 16:S0092-8674(25)00513-6. doi: 10.1016/j.cell.2025.05.002. PubMed 40403729.
Backbone
  Vector backbone: pAAV2
  Vector type: AAV
Growth in bacteria
  Bacterial resistance: Ampicillin, 100 μg/mL
  Growth temperature: 37°C
  Growth strain: NEB Stable
  Copy number: High Copy
Gene/Insert
  Gene/Insert name: SYFP2
  Species: Synthetic
  Promoter: minRho
  Cloning method: Gibson Cloning
Terms and licenses: Academic/Nonprofit Terms; Industry Terms: Not Available to Industry
How to cite: AiP11590 - pAAV-hsA2-AiE0096m-minRho-SYFP2-WPRE3-BGHpA (Alias: CN1590) was a gift from Allen Institute for Brain Science & Jonathan Ting (Addgene plasmid # 230420 ; http://n2t.net/addgene:230420 ; RRID:Addgene_230420)
