[The description below was written by a language model from this plasmid's Addgene catalogue record and pLannotate feature annotations shown in this document.]
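Description:
AiP11590 - pAAV-hsA2-AiE0096m-minRho-SYFP2-WPRE3-BGHpA (alias CN1590) is a 4,940 nt AAV transfer plasmid built on a pAAV2 backbone and intended for producing recombinant adeno-associated virus that reports enhancer activity in the brain. In bacteria it is maintained through a high-copy ColE1/pUC-type origin and selected with ampicillin via the β-lactamase gene and its own promoter. The backbone also carries an f1 phage origin and short remnants of the pBR322 bom and rop regions. The recorded host is a recombination-reduced strain, a common choice for stabilising ITR-containing plasmids.

The packaged cassette lies between AAV2 inverted terminal repeats, which supply the signals for genome replication and encapsidation. The downstream ITR is annotated in full, whereas the upstream one is detected only as two short fragments. Within the ITRs, the enhancer AiE0096m sits upstream of the minimal minRho promoter. On its own such a minimal promoter gives little expression, so the enhancer is meant to set the cell-type specificity. The annotation tool does not label the enhancer or promoter. It does flag a short reverse-strand match to rat Cacna2d3 in the enhancer region, which is probably a similarity hit within genomic sequence rather than an expressed coding segment. The "hsA2" element in the name is not explained in the record. The reporter is SYFP2, a monomeric, rapidly maturing yellow fluorescent protein, followed by WPRE3, seen as two WPRE fragments consistent with a shortened version of this post-transcriptional enhancer, and by the bovine growth hormone polyadenylation signal.

The stated purpose is to drive AAV-mediated transgene expression in specific brain cell populations. The record does not specify which populations AiE0096m targets.
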