Features (pLannotate 1.2.2; 15 found; start..end, strand, type, name):
     12..39      +  repeat_region  AAV2 ITR (fragment): inverted terminal repeat of adeno-associated virus serotype 2 inverted
     68..95      +  repeat_region  AAV2 ITR (fragment): inverted terminal repeat of adeno-associated virus serotype 2 inverted
    373..486     -  CDS            Cacna2d3 (fragment): CA2D3_RAT - Experimental evidence at protein level: Swiss-Prot protein existence level 1. The alpha-2/delta subunit of voltage-dependent calcium channels regulates calcium current density and activation/inactivation kinetics of the calcium channel. Acts as a regulatory subunit for P/Q- type calcium channel (CACNA1A), N-type (CACNA1B), L-type (CACNA1C OR CACNA1D) but not T-type (CACNA1G) (By similarity). From Rattus norvegicus (Rat).
    983..1699    +  CDS            SYFP2: SYFP2 is a basic (constitutively fluorescent) yellow fluorescent protein published in 2006, derived from Aequorea victoria. It is reported to be a very rapidly-maturing monomer with moderate acid sensitivity.
   1714..1871    +  misc_feature   WPRE (fragment): woodchuck hepatitis virus posttranscriptional regulatory element
   1877..1957    +  misc_feature   WPRE (fragment): woodchuck hepatitis virus posttranscriptional regulatory element
   1974..2085    +  polyA_signal   bGH poly(A) signal: bovine growth hormone polyadenylation signal
   2203..2343    +  repeat_region  AAV2 ITR: inverted terminal repeat of adeno-associated virus serotype 2 inverted
   2348..2399    -  misc_feature   bom (fragment): basis of mobility region from pBR322
   2418..2873    +  rep_origin     f1 ori (sequence partly withheld): f1 bacteriophage origin of replication; arrow indicates direction of (+) strand synthesis
   2874..2923    -  misc_feature   bom (fragment): basis of mobility region from pBR322
   3025..3060    -  CDS            rop (fragment): Rop protein, which maintains plasmids at low copy number; rop
   3155..3259    +  promoter       AmpR promoter: bla
   3260..4120    +  CDS            AmpR: β-lactamase; bla; confers resistance to ampicillin, carbenicillin, and related antibiotics
   4291..4879    +  rep_origin     ori: high-copy-number ColE1/pMB1/pBR322/pUC origin of replication
>Addgene plasmid #230420 | AiP11590 - pAAV-hsA2-AiE0096m-minRho-SYFP2-WPRE3-BGHpA (Alias: CN1590) | addgene full sequence | sequence record 470899 | Addgene NGS Result
CCTGCAGGCAGCTGCGCGCTCGCTCGCTCACTGAGGCCGCCCGGGCGTCGGGCGACCTTTGGTCGCCCGG
CCTCAGTGAGCGAGCGAGCGCGCAGAGAGGGAGTGGCCAACTCCATCACTAGGGGTTCCTGCGGCCGCAA
CGCGTTTAGAACAATGGCTGGCCCATAGTAAATGCCGTGTTAGTGTGTTAGTTGCTGTTCTTCCACGTCA
GAAGAGGCACAGACAAATTACCACCAGGTGGCGCTCAGAGTCTGCGGAGGCATCACAACAGCCCTGAATT
TGAATCCTGCTCTGCCACTGCCTAGTTGAGACCTTTTACTACCTGACTAGCTGTTTGTGTATTTTAGGTG
TTTGTTTGCTGGGGGTGGCTTACTTGGAGCAGTCTTCGCAAGCAATGTTCCCTGTGGTCTCCTTGATGGT
GCGTTCAGAAACAAAGGCTGGGTATTCAGTATCACAAGGTTCCAGGGTCTGTTTCAGTTTCTGGGCTGCA
GGGAAAAAAGGGAAGAAAATAATGAAAGCTTGGTGTTCCGGCTCACAGCCATGCCTGGCAAACCACCCAT
CTCAGATGCAGTTCTCCTTTAAGAAGCTCTGCGATTTTTCTAGGCACAGCACAATGCATTATTTTCTAAT
TAGTTCAGTGATTTCATCTGCCAAGCAACTCTGTAAGCTATAATTCCTGAAGCAGTTGTGTTGGCTTCAT
CAGCTATCATTTATACATCACAAGAATTCGACTTTCTGGGTCAACTTCAGCCAAAGGGTCTCTGACCTCA
GACACACAGAAACTGAATTCGATATCATAATCAACCATAGGTACCGAGCTCGGGATTCAGCCGGGAGCTT
AGGGAGGGGAGGTCACTTCATAAGGGCCTGGGGGGGGAGTTGGAGCCACGAGTCGTCCAGCCGGAGCCCC
GTGTGGCTGAGCTCCGGCCTCAGAAGCATCCCCGGGTTGGATCCTTCGAAGCTAGCGCTACCGGTCGCCA
CCATGGTGAGCAAGGGCGAGGAGCTGTTCACCGGGGTGGTGCCCATCCTGGTCGAGCTGGACGGCGACGT
AAACGGCCACAAGTTCAGCGTGTCCGGCGAGGGCGAGGGCGATGCCACCTACGGCAAGCTGACCCTGAAG
CTGATCTGCACCACCGGCAAGCTGCCCGTGCCCTGGCCCACCCTCGTGACCACCCTGGGCTACGGCGTGC
AGTGCTTCGCCCGCTACCCCGACCACATGAAGCAGCACGACTTCTTCAAGTCCGCCATGCCCGAAGGCTA
CGTCCAGGAGCGCACCATCTTCTTCAAGGACGACGGCAACTACAAGACCCGCGCCGAGGTGAAGTTCGAG
GGCGACACCCTGGTGAACCGCATCGAGCTGAAGGGCATCGACTTCAAGGAGGACGGCAACATCCTGGGGC
ACAAGCTGGAGTACAACTACAACAGCCACAACGTCTATATCACCGCCGACAAGCAGAAGAACGGCATCAA
GGCCAACTTCAAGATCCGCCACAACATCGAGGACGGCGGCGTGCAGCTCGCCGACCACTACCAGCAGAAC
ACCCCCATCGGCGACGGCCCCGTGCTGCTGCCCGACAACCACTACCTGAGCTACCAGTCCAAGCTGAGCA
AAGACCCCAACGAGAAGCGCGATCACATGGTCCTGCTGGAGTTCGTGACCGCCGCCGGGATCACTCTCGG
CATGGACGAGCTGTACAAGTAAGTCGACATCATAATCAACCTCTGGATTACAAAATTTGTGAAAGATTGA
CTGGTATTCTTAACTATGTTGCTCCTTTTACGCTATGTGGATACGCTGCTTTAATGCCTTTGTATCATGC
TATTGCTTCCCGTATGGCTTTCATTTTCTCCTCCTTGTATAAATCCTGGTTAGTTCTTGCCACGGCGGAA
CTCATCGCCGCCTGCCTTGCCCGCTGCTGGACAGGGGCTCGGCTGTTGGGCACTGACAATTCCGTGGCTC
GAGAGATCTTCGACTGTGCCTTCTAGTTGCCAGCCATCTGTTGTTTGCCCCTCCCCCGTGCCTTCCTTGA
CCCTGGAAGGTGCCACTCCCACTGTCCTTTCCTAATAAAATGAGGAAATTGCATCGCATTGTCTGAGTAG
GTGTCATTCTATTCTGGGGGGTGGGGTGGGGCAGGACAGCAAGGGGGAGGATTGGGAAGACAATAGCAGG
CATGAGATCTCACGTGCGGACCGAGCGGCCGCAGGAACCCCTAGTGATGGAGTTGGCCACTCCCTCTCTG
CGCGCTCGCTCGCTCACTGAGGCCGGGCGACCAAAGGTCGCCCGACGCCCGGGCTTTGCCCGGGCGGCCT
CAGTGAGCGAGCGAGCGCGCAGCTGCCTGCAGGGGCGCCTGATGCGGTATTTTCTCCTTACGCATCTGTG
CGGTATTTCACACCGCATA
[95 nt withheld, positions 2400-2494]
T
[46 nt withheld, positions 2496-2541]
C
[141 nt withheld, positions 2543-2683]
CCTTTGACGTTGGAGTCCACGTTCTTT
[37 nt withheld, positions 2711-2747]
ACTCTATCTCGGGCTATTCTTTTGATTTATAAGGGATTTTGCCGATTTCGGTCTATTGGTTAAAAAATGA
GCTGATTTAACAAAAATTTAACGGGAATTTTAACAAAATATTAACGTTTACAATTTTATGGTGCACTCTC
AGTACAATCTGCTCTGATGCCGCATAGTTAAGCCAGCCCCGACACCCGCCAACACCCGCTGACGCGCCCT
GACGGGCTTGTCTGCTCCCGGCATCCGCTTACAGACAAGCTGTGACCGTCTCCGGGAGCTGCATGTGTCA
GAGGTTTTCACCGTCATCACCGAAACGCGCGAGACGAAAGGGCCTCGTGATACGCCTATTTTTATAGGTT
AATGTCATGATAATAATGGTTTCTTAGACGTCAGGTGGCACTTTTCGGGGAAATGTGCGCGGAACCCCTA
TTTGTTTATTTTTCTAAATACATTCAAATATGTATCCGCTCATGAGACAATAACCCTGATAAATGCTTCA
ATAATATTGAAAAAGGAAGAGTATGAGTATTCAACATTTCCGTGTCGCCCTTATTCCCTTTTTTGCGGCA
TTTTGCCTTCCTGTTTTTGCTCACCCAGAAACGCTGGTGAAAGTAAAAGATGCTGAAGATCAGTTGGGTG
CACGAGTGGGTTACATCGAACTGGATCTCAACAGCGGTAAGATCCTTGAGAGTTTTCGCCCCGAAGAACG
TTTTCCAATGATGAGCACTTTTAAAGTTCTGCTATGTGGCGCGGTATTATCCCGTATTGACGCCGGGCAA
GAGCAACTCGGTCGCCGCATACACTATTCTCAGAATGACTTGGTTGAGTACTCACCAGTCACAGAAAAGC
ATCTTACGGATGGCATGACAGTAAGAGAATTATGCAGTGCTGCCATAACCATGAGTGATAACACTGCGGC
CAACTTACTTCTGACAACGATCGGAGGACCGAAGGAGCTAACCGCTTTTTTGCACAACATGGGGGATCAT
GTAACTCGCCTTGATCGTTGGGAACCGGAGCTGAATGAAGCCATACCAAACGACGAGCGTGACACCACGA
TGCCTGTAGCAATGGCAACAACGTTGCGCAAACTATTAACTGGCGAACTACTTACTCTAGCTTCCCGGCA
ACAATTAATAGACTGGATGGAGGCGGATAAAGTTGCAGGACCACTTCTGCGCTCGGCCCTTCCGGCTGGC
TGGTTTATTGCTGATAAATCTGGAGCCGGTGAGCGTGGGTCTCGCGGTATCATTGCAGCACTGGGGCCAG
ATGGTAAGCCCTCCCGTATCGTAGTTATCTACACGACGGGGAGTCAGGCAACTATGGATGAACGAAATAG
ACAGATCGCTGAGATAGGTGCCTCACTGATTAAGCATTGGTAACTGTCAGACCAAGTTTACTCATATATA
CTTTAGATTGATTTAAAACTTCATTTTTAATTTAAAAGGATCTAGGTGAAGATCCTTTTTGATAATCTCA
TGACCAAAATCCCTTAACGTGAGTTTTCGTTCCACTGAGCGTCAGACCCCGTAGAAAAGATCAAAGGATC
TTCTTGAGATCCTTTTTTTCTGCGCGTAATCTGCTGCTTGCAAACAAAAAAACCACCGCTACCAGCGGTG
GTTTGTTTGCCGGATCAAGAGCTACCAACTCTTTTTCCGAAGGTAACTGGCTTCAGCAGAGCGCAGATAC
CAAATACTGTTCTTCTAGTGTAGCCGTAGTTAGGCCACCACTTCAAGAACTCTGTAGCACCGCCTACATA
CCTCGCTCTGCTAATCCTGTTACCAGTGGCTGCTGCCAGTGGCGATAAGTCGTGTCTTACCGGGTTGGAC
TCAAGACGATAGTTACCGGATAAGGCGCAGCGGTCGGGCTGAACGGGGGGTTCGTGCACACAGCCCAGCT
TGGAGCGAACGACCTACACCGAACTGAGATACCTACAGCGTGAGCTATGAGAAAGCGCCACGCTTCCCGA
AGGGAGAAAGGCGGACAGGTATCCGGTAAGCGGCAGGGTCGGAACAGGAGAGCGCACGAGGGAGCTTCCA
GGGGGAAACGCCTGGTATCTTTATAGTCCTGTCGGGTTTCGCCACCTCTGACTTGAGCGTCGATTTTTGT
GATGCTCGTCAGGGGGGCGGAGCCTATGGAAAAACGCCAGCAACGCGGCCTTTTTACGGTTCCTGGCCTT
TTGCTGGCCTTTTGCTCACATGT
